Addgene plasmid #12990: pFLIPglu-2uDelta13
Depositing lab: Wolf Frommer. Depositing organization: Carnegie Institution for Science. Publication: Rapid Metabolism of Glucose Detected with FRET Glucose Nanosensors in Epidermal Cells and Intact Roots of Arabidopsis RNA-Silencing Mutants. Deuschle K, Chaudhuri B, Okumoto S, Lager I, Lalonde S, Frommer WB. Plant Cell. 2006 Sep . 18(9):2314-25. 10.1105/tpc.106.044073 PubMed 16935985.
Backbone
  Vector backbone: pRT100/pPZP312
  Vector type: Plant Expression ; Plant Nanosensor
  Selectable markers: Basta
Growth in bacteria
  Bacterial resistance: Spectinomycin, 50 μg/mL
  Growth temperature: 37°C
  Growth strain: DH5alpha
  Copy number: Low Copy
Gene/Insert
  Gene/Insert name: FLIPglu F16F D152A Delta13 (alt names: ECFP-mglB-EYFP; Periplasmic glucose binding protein)
  Species: E. coli
  Insert size (bp): 2280
  Mutation: D152A mutation in binding protein
  Tag / fusion protein: ECFP (N terminal on insert); EYFP (C terminal on insert)
  Cloning method: Restriction Enzyme; 5′ cloning site HindIII (not destroyed); 3′ cloning site HindIII (not destroyed)
  Sequencing primers: 5′ N/A
Resource information
  A portion of this plasmid was derived from a plasmid made by: PCR of MglB
Terms and licenses: Academic/Nonprofit Terms; Industry Terms: Not Available to Industry
Depositor comments: For more information, see http://carnegiedpb.stanford.edu/research/frommer/nanosensors/index.html
How to cite: pFLIPglu-2uDelta13 was a gift from Wolf Frommer (Addgene plasmid # 12990 ; http://n2t.net/addgene:12990 ; RRID:Addgene_12990)
