[The description below was written by a language model from this plasmid's Addgene catalogue record and pLannotate feature annotations shown in this document.]
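Description:
pFLIPglu-2uDelta13 is a plant binary (T-DNA) vector for expressing a genetically encoded FRET glucose nanosensor in plants. It combines a pRT100-type 35S expression cassette, inserted as a HindIII fragment, with a pPZP312 binary backbone. The backbone carries a ColE1/pBR322-type origin with the bom mobilisation region for propagation in E. coli. It also carries the pVS1 replicon (oriV, RepA and the StaA stability protein), which typically supports maintenance in Agrobacterium. Bacterial selection is by spectinomycin through the aadA gene, and the record lists the plasmid as low copy. Nopaline-type left and right border repeats delimit the DNA transferred to the plant. Within them, a bar (phosphinothricin acetyltransferase) gene provides Basta selection of transformants. It is driven by the mannopine synthase promoter with a TMV Ω translational leader and ends in the octopine synthase terminator.

The payload is a single open reading frame of about 2.3 kb in which the E. coli periplasmic glucose/galactose-binding protein MglB is sandwiched between ECFP at the N terminus and EYFP at the C terminus. It is transcribed from the constitutive CaMV 35S promoter and terminated by the CaMV polyadenylation signal. Sugar binding changes the conformation of MglB, which alters energy transfer between the cyan donor and yellow acceptor, so the emission ratio reports glucose concentration. This variant carries a D152A substitution in the binding protein. Its name also indicates a Delta13 deletion and a "2u" designation, which the record does not explain further. The associated publication used such sensors to monitor glucose dynamics in epidermal cells and intact roots of Arabidopsis, including RNA-silencing mutants. The second, shorter sequence record covers only the 35S–sensor–poly(A) cassette and agrees with the full plasmid sequence.
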