Features (pLannotate 1.2.2; 30 found; start..end, strand, type, name):
      1..345     +  promoter       CaMV 35S promoter: strong constitutive promoter from cauliflower mosaic virus
    298..344     +  promoter       minimal CaMV 35S promoter: minimal 35S promoter from cauliflower mosaic virus
    363..1043    +  CDS            Enhanced Cyan-Emitting GFP: Enhanced Cyan-Emitting GFP is a basic (constitutively fluorescent) cyan fluorescent protein published in 2002, derived from Aequorea victoria.
   1011..1958    +  CDS            mglB: DGAL_ECOLI - Experimental evidence at protein level: Swiss-Prot protein existence level 1. This protein is involved in the active transport of galactose and glucose. It plays a role in the chemotaxis towards the two sugars by interacting with the trg chemoreceptor. From Escherichia coli (strain K12).
   1962..2663    +  CDS            EYFP: enhanced YFP mammalian codon-optimized
   2718..2877    +  polyA_signal   CaMV poly(A) signal (fragment): cauliflower mosaic virus polyadenylation signal
   2893..2949    -  misc_feature   MCS: pUC18/19 multiple cloning site
   2980..3002    -  protein_bind   lac operator (fragment): The lac repressor binds to the lac operator to inhibit transcription in E. coli. This inhibition can be relieved by adding lactose or isopropyl-β-D-thiogalactopyranoside (IPTG). lac repressor encoded by lacI
   3006..3036    -  promoter       lac promoter: promoter for the E. coli lac operon
   3051..3072    -  protein_bind   CAP binding site: CAP binding activates transcription in the presence of cAMP. E. coli catabolite activator protein
   3085..3173    -  CDS            lacI (fragment): lac repressor; lacI; The lac repressor binds to the lac operator to inhibit transcription in E. coli. This inhibition can be relieved by adding lactose or isopropyl-β-D-thiogalactopyranoside (IPTG).
   3237..3261    +  misc_feature   RB T-DNA repeat: right border repeat from nopaline C58 T-DNA
   3611..4012    +  CDS            Y4CG_SINFN (fragment): Protein inferred from homology: Swiss-Prot protein existence level 3. From Sinorhizobium fredii (strain NBRC 101917 / NGR234).
   4572..5201    +  CDS            pVS1 StaA: stability protein from the Pseudomonas plasmid pVS1 (Heeb et al., 2000)
   5630..6703    +  CDS            pVS1 RepA: replication protein from the Pseudomonas plasmid pVS1 (Heeb et al., 2000)
   6769..6963    +  rep_origin     pVS1 oriV: origin of replication for the Pseudomonas plasmid pVS1 (Heeb et al., 2000)
   7166..7205    +  CDS            rop (fragment): Rop protein, which maintains plasmids at low copy number; rop
   7307..7447    +  misc_feature   bom: basis of mobility region from pBR322
   7633..8221    -  rep_origin     ori: high-copy-number ColE1/pMB1/pBR322/pUC origin of replication
   8467..9254    -  CDS            SmR (fragment): aminoglycoside adenylyltransferase (Murphy, 1985); aadA; confers resistance to spectinomycin and streptomycin
   9265..9321    -  CDS            GmR (fragment): gentamycin acetyltransferase; aacC1; confers resistance to gentamycin
   9497..9520    -  promoter       Pc promoter (fragment): intI1 (promoter lies within the coding sequence); class 1 integron promoter
   9779..9803    +  misc_feature   LB T-DNA repeat: left border repeat from nopaline C58 T-DNA
   9878..10072   -  CDS            mas1 (fragment): MAS1_AGRT9 - Protein inferred from homology: Swiss-Prot protein existence level 3. Reduces deoxy-fructosyl-glutamine to mannopine. From Agrobacterium tumefaciens (strain 15955).
  10175..10555   +  promoter       MAS promoter: mannopine synthase promoter (Velten et al., 1984)
  10597..10652   +  misc_feature   TMV Ω: translational enhancer from the tobacco mosaic virus 5'-leader sequence (Gallie et al., 1988)
  10654..11202   +  CDS            bar: PAT_STRHY - Experimental evidence at protein level: Swiss-Prot protein existence level 1. Inactivates phosphinothricin (PPT) by transfer of an acetyl group from acetyl CoA. Can also acetylate demethylphosphinothricin but not PTT or glutamate. This enzyme is an effector of phosphinothricin tripeptide (PTT or bialaphos) resistance. From Streptomyces hygroscopicus. Introduced by genetic manipulation and expressed in glufosinate-tolerant maize by Dekalb Genetics.
  11232..11939   +  terminator     OCS terminator: octopine synthase terminator
  11940..11960   +  misc_feature   MCS (fragment): pUC18/19 multiple cloning site
  11976..12049   +  promoter       CaMV 35S promoter (enhanced) (fragment): cauliflower mosaic virus 35S promoter with a duplicated enhancer region
>Addgene plasmid #12990 | pFLIPglu-2uDelta13 | addgene full sequence | sequence record 431739 | Addgene NGS Result
TGAGACTTTTCAACAAAGGGTAATATCGGGAAACCTCCTCGGATTCCATTGCCCAGCTATCTGTCACTTC
ATCGAAAGGACAGTAGAAAAGGAAGATGGCTTCTACAAATGCCATCATTGCGATAAAGGAAAGGCTATCG
TTCAAGATGCCTCTACCGACAGTGGTCCCAAAGATGGACCCCCACCCACGAGGAACATCGTGGAAAAAGA
AGACGTTCCAACCACGTCTTCAAAGCAAGTGGATTGATGTGATATCTCCACTGACGTAAGGGATGACGCA
CAATCCCACTATCCTTCGCAAGACCCTTCCTCTATATAAGGAAGTTCATTTCATTTGGAGAGGACCTCGA
GGGCCCATGGTGAGCAAGGGCGAGGAGCTGTTCACCGGGGTGGTGCCCATCCTGGTCGAGCTGGACGGCG
ACGTAAACGGCCACAAGTTCAGCGTGTCCGGCGAGGGCGAGGGCGATGCCACCTACGGCAAGCTGACCCT
GAAGTTCATCTGCACCACCGGCAAGCTGCCCGTGCCCTGGCCCACCCTCGTGACCACCCTGACCTGGGGC
GTGCAGTGCTTCAGCCGCTACCCCGACCACATGAAGCAGCACGACTTCTTCAAGTCCGCCATGCCCGAAG
GCTACGTCCAGGAGCGCACCATCTTCTTCAAGGACGACGGCAACTACAAGACCCGCGCCGAGGTGAAGTT
CGAGGGCGACACCCTGGTGAACCGCATCGAGCTGAAGGGCATCGACTTCAAGGAGGACGGCAACATCCTG
GGGCACAAGCTGGAGTACAACTACATCAGCCACAACGTCTATATCACCGCCGACAAGCAGAAGAACGGCA
TCAAGGCCAACTTCAAGATCCGCCACAACATCGAGGACGGCAGCGTGCAGCTCGCCGACCACTACCAGCA
GAACACCCCCATCGGCGACGGCCCCGTGCTGCTGCCCGACAACCACTACCTGAGCACCCAGTCCGCCCTG
AGCAAAGACCCCAACGAGAAGCGCGATCACATGGTCCTGCTGGAGTTCGTGACCGCCGCCGGGATCGCTG
ATACTCGCATTGGTGTAACAATCTATAAGTACGACGATAACTTTATGTCTGTAGTGCGCAAGGCTATTGA
GCAAGATGCGAAAGCCGCGCCAGATGTTCAGCTGCTGATGAATGATTCTCAGAATGACCAGTCCAAGCAG
AACGATCAGATCGACGTATTGCTGGCGAAAGGGGTGAAGGCACTGGCAATCAACCTGGTTGACCCGGCAG
CTGCGGGTACGGTGATTGAGAAAGCGCGTGGGCAAAACGTGCCGGTGGTTTTCTTCAACAAAGAACCGTC
TCGTAAGGCGCTGGATAGCTACGACAAAGCCTACTACGTTGGCACTGACTCCAAAGAGTCCGGCATTATT
CAAGGCGATTTGATTGCTAAACACTGGGCGGCGAATCAGGGTTGGGATCTGAACAAAGACGGTCAGATTC
AGTTCGTACTGCTGAAAGGTGAACCGGGCGCTCCGGATGCAGAAGCACGTACCACTTACGTGATTAAAGA
ATTGAACGATAAAGGCATCAAAACTGAACAGTTACAGTTAGATACCGCAATGTGGGACACCGCTCAGGCG
AAAGATAAGATGGACGCCTGGCTGTCTGGCCCGAACGCCAACAAAATCGAAGTGGTTATCGCCAACAACG
ATGCGATGGCAATGGGCGCGGTTGAAGCGCTGAAAGCACACAACAAGTCCAGCATTCCGGTGTTTGGCGT
CGATGCGCTGCCAGAAGCGCTGGCGCTGGTGAAATCCGGTGCACTGGCGGGCACCGTACTGAACGATGCT
AACAACCAGGCGAAAGCGACCTTTGATCTGGCGAAAAACCTGGCCGATGGTAAAGGTGCGGCTGATGGCA
CCAACTGGAAAATCGACAACAAAGTGGTCCGCGTACCTTATGTTGGCGTAGATAAAGACAACCTGGCTCT
CGAGCTGTTCACCGGGGTGGTGCCCATCCTGGTCGAGCTGGACGGCGACGTAAACGGCCACAAGTTCAGC
GTGTCCGGCGAGGGCGAGGGCGATGCCACCTACGGCAAGCTGACCCTGAAGTTCATCTGCACCACCGGCA
AGCTGCCCGTGCCCTGGCCCACCCTCGTGACCACCTTCGGCTACGGCCTGCAGTGCTTCGCCCGCTACCC
CGACCACATGAAGCAGCACGACTTCTTCAAGTCCGCCATGCCCGAAGGCTACGTCCAGGAGCGCACCATC
TTCTTCAAGGACGACGGCAACTACAAGACCCGCGCCGAGGTGAAGTTCGAGGGCGACACCCTGGTGAACC
GCATCGAGCTGAAGGGCATCGACTTCAAGGAGGACGGCAACATCCTGGGGCACAAGCTGGAGTACAACTA
CAACAGCCACAACGTCTATATCATGGCCGACAAGCAGAAGAACGGCATCAAGGTGAACTTCAAGATCCGC
CACAACATCGAGGACGGCAGCGTGCAGCTCGCCGACCACTACCAGCAGAACACCCCCATCGGCGACGGCC
CCGTGCTGCTGCCCGACAACCACTACCTGAGCTACCAGTCCGCCCTGAGCAAAGACCCCAACGAGAAGCG
CGATCACATGGTCCTGCTGGAGTTCGTGACCGCCGCCGGGATCACTCTCGGCATGGACGAGCTGTACAAG
TAATCTAGAGTCCGCAAAAATCACCAGTCTCTCTCTACAAATCTATCTCTCTCTATTTTTCTCCAGAATA
ATGTGTGAGTAGTTCCCAGATAAGGGAATTAGGGTTCTTATAGGGTTTCGCTCATGTGTTGAGCATATAA
GAAACCCTTAGTATGTATTTGTATTTGTAAAATACTTCTATCAATAAAATTTCTAATTCCTAAAACCAAA
ATCCAGTGACCTGCAGGCATGCAAGCTTGCATGCCTGCAGGTCGACTCTAGAGGATCCCCGGGTACCGAG
CTCGAATTCGTAATCATGTCATAGCTGTTTCCTGTGTGAAATTGTTATCCGCTCACAATTCCACACAACA
TACGAGCCGGAAGCATAAAGTGTAAAGCCTGGGGTGCCTAATGAGTGAGCTAACTCACATTAATTGCGTT
GCGCTCACTGCCCGCTTTCCAGTCGGGAAACCTGTCGTGCCAGCTGCATTAATGAATCGGCCAACGCGCG
GGGAGAGGCGGTTTGCGTATTGGCTAGAGCAGCTTGAGCTTGGATCAGATTGTCGTTTCCCGCCTTCAGT
TTAAACTATCAGTGTTTGACAGGATATATTGGCGGGTAAACCTAAGAGAAAAGAGCGTTTATTAGAATAA
TCGGATATTTAAAAGGGCGTGAAAAGGTTTATCCGTTCGTCCATTTGTATGTGCATGCCAACCACAGGGT
TCCCCTCGGGATCAAAGTACTTTAAAGTACTTTGATCCAACCCCTCCGCTGCTATAGTGCAGTCGGCTTC
TGACGTTCAGTGCAGCCGTCTTCTGAAAACGACATGTCGCACAAGTCCTAAGTTACGCGACAGGCTGCCG
CCCTGCCCTTTTCCTGGCGTTTTCTTGTCGCGTGTTTTAGTCGCATAAAGTAGAATACTTGCGACTAGAA
CCGGAGACATTACGCCATGAACAAGAGCGCCGCCGCTGGCCTGCTGGGCTATGCCCGCGTCAGCACCGAC
GACCAGGACTTGACCAACCAACGGGCCGAACTGCACGCGGCCGGCTGCACCAAGCTGTTTTCCGAGAAGA
TCACCGGCACCAGGCGCGACCGCCCGGAGCTGGCCAGGATGCTTGACCACCTACGCCCTGGCGACGTTGT
GACAGTGACCAGGCTAGACCGCCTGGCCCGCAGCACCCGCGACCTACTGGACATTGCCGAGCGCATCCAG
GAGGCCGGCGCGGGCCTGCGTAGCCTGGCAGAGCCGTGGGCCGACACCACCACGCCGGCCGGCCGCATGG
TGTTGACCGTGTTCGCCGGCATTGCCGAGTTCGAGCGTTCCCTAATCATCGACCGCACCCGGAGCGGGCG
CGAGGCCGCCAAGGCCCGAGGCGTGAAGTTTGGCCCCCGCCCTACCCTCACCCCGGCACAGATCGCGCAC
GCCCGCGAGCTGATCGACCAGGAAGGCCGCACCGTGAAAGAGGCGGCTGCACTGCTTGGCGTGCATCGCT
CGACCCTGTACCGCGCACTTGAGCGCAGCGAGGAAGTGACGCCCACCGAGGCCAGGCGGCGCGGTGCCTT
CCGTGAGGACGCATTGACCGAGGCCGACGCCCTGGCGGCCGCCGAGAATGAACGCCAAGAGGAACAAGCA
TGAAACCGCACCAGGACGGCCAGGACGAACCGTTTTTCATTACCGAAGAGATCGAGGCGGAGATGATCGC
GGCCGGGTACGTGTTCGAGCCGCCCGCGCACGTCTCAACCGTGCGGCTGCATGAAATCCTGGCCGGTTTG
TCTGATGCCAAGCTGGCGGCCTGGCCGGCCAGCTTGGCCGCTGAAGAAACCGAGCGCCGCCGTCTAAAAA
GGTGATGTGTATTTGAGTAAAACAGCTTGCGTCATGCGGTCGCTGCGTATATGATGCGATGAGTAAATAA
ACAAATACGCAAGGGGAACGCATGAAGGTTATCGCTGTACTTAACCAGAAAGGCGGGTCAGGCAAGACGA
CCATCGCAACCCATCTAGCCCGCGCCCTGCAACTCGCCGGGGCCGATGTTCTGTTAGTCGATTCCGATCC
CCAGGGCAGTGCCCGCGATTGGGCGGCCGTGCGGGAAGATCAACCGCTAACCGTTGTCGGCATCGACCGC
CCGACGATTGACCGCGACGTGAAGGCCATCGGCCGGCGCGACTTCGTAGTGATCGACGGAGCGCCCCAGG
CGGCGGACTTGGCTGTGTCCGCGATCAAGGCAGCCGACTTCGTGCTGATTCCGGTGCAGCCAAGCCCTTA
CGACATATGGGCCACCGCCGACCTGGTGGAGCTGGTTAAGCAGCGCATTGAGGTCACGGATGGAAGGCTA
CAAGCGGCCTTTGTCGTGTCGCGGGCGATCAAAGGCACGCGCATCGGCGGTGAGGTTGCCGAGGCGCTGG
CCGGGTACGAGCTGCCCATTCTTGAGTCCCGTATCACGCAGCGCGTGAGCTACCCAGGCACTGCCGCCGC
CGGCACAACCGTTCTTGAATCAGAACCCGAGGGCGACGCTGCCCGCGAGGTCCAGGCGCTGGCCGCTGAA
ATTAAATCAAAACTCATTTGAGTTAATGAGGTAAAGAGAAAATGAGCAAAAGCACAAACACGCTAAGTGC
CGGCCGTCCGAGCGCACGCAGCAGCAAGGCTGCAACGTTGGCCAGCCTGGCAGACACGCCAGCCATGAAG
CGGGTCAACTTTCAGTTGCCGGCGGAGGATCACACCAAGCTGAAGATGTACGCGGTACGCCAAGGCAAGA
CCATTACCGAGCTGCTATCTGAATACATCGCGCAGCTACCAGAGTAAATGAGCAAATGAATAAATGAGTA
GATGAATTTTAGCGGCTAAAGGAGGCGGCATGGAAAATCAAGAACAACCAGGCACCGACGCCGTGGAATG
CCCCATGTGTGGAGGAACGGGCGGTTGGCCAGGCGTAAGCGGCTGGGTTGTCTGCCGGCCCTGCAATGGC
ACTGGAACCCCCAAGCCCGAGGAATCGGCGTGAGCGGTCGCAAACCATCCGGCCCGGTACAAATCGGCGC
GGCGCTGGGTGATGACCTGGTGGAGAAGTTGAAGGCCGCGCAGGCCGCCCAGCGGCAACGCATCGAGGCA
GAAGCACGCCCCGGTGAATCGTGGCAAGCGGCCGCTGATCGAATCCGCAAAGAATCCCGGCAACCGCCGG
CAGCCGGTGCGCCGTCGATTAGGAAGCCGCCCAAGGGCGACGAGCAACCAGATTTTTTCGTTCCGATGCT
CTATGACGTGGGCACCCGCGATAGTCGCAGCATCATGGACGTGGCCGTTTTCCGTCTGTCGAAGCGTGAC
CGACGAGCTGGCGAGGTGATCCGCTACGAGCTTCCAGACGGGCACGTAGAGGTTTCCGCAGGGCCGGCCG
GCATGGCCAGTGTGTGGGATTACGACCTGGTACTGATGGCGGTTTCCCATCTAACCGAATCCATGAACCG
ATACCGGGAAGGGAAGGGAGACAAGCCCGGCCGCGTGTTCCGTCCACACGTTGCGGACGTACTCAAGTTC
TGCCGGCGAGCCGATGGCGGAAAGCAGAAAGACGACCTGGTAGAAACCTGCATTCGGTTAAACACCACGC
ACGTTGCCATGCAGCGTACGAAGAAGGCCAAGAACGGCCGCCTGGTGACGGTATCCGAGGGTGAAGCCTT
GATTAGCCGCTACAAGATCGTAAAGAGCGAAACCGGGCGGCCGGAGTACATCGAGATCGAGCTAGCTGAT
TGGATGTACCGCGAGATCACAGAAGGCAAGAACCCGGACGTGCTGACGGTTCACCCCGATTACTTTTTGA
TCGATCCCGGCATCGGCCGTTTTCTCTACCGCCTGGCACGCCGCGCCGCAGGCAAGGCAGAAGCCAGATG
GTTGTTCAAGACGATCTACGAACGCAGTGGCAGCGCCGGAGAGTTCAAGAAGTTCTGTTTCACCGTGCGC
AAGCTGATCGGGTCAAATGACCTGCCGGAGTACGATTTGAAGGAGGAGGCGGGGCAGGCTGGCCCGATCC
TAGTCATGCGCTACCGCAACCTGATCGAGGGCGAAGCATCCGCCGGTTCCTAATGTACGGAGCAGATGCT
AGGGCAAATTGCCCTAGCAGGGGAAAAAGGTCGAAAAGGTCTCTTTCCTGTGGATAGCACGTACATTGGG
AACCCAAAGCCGTACATTGGGAACCGGAACCCGTACATTGGGAACCCAAAGCCGTACATTGGGAACCGGT
CACACATGTAAGTGACTGATATAAAAGAGAAAAAAGGCGATTTTTCCGCCTAAAACTCTTTAAAACTTAT
TAAAACTCTTAAAACCCGCCTGGCCTGTGCATAACTGTCTGGCCAGCGCACAGCCGAAGAGCTGCAAAAA
GCGCCTACCCTTCGGTCGCTGCGCTCCCTACGCCCCGCCGCTTCGCGTCGGCCTATCGCGGCCGCTGGCC
GCTCAAAAATGGCTGGCCTACGGCCAGGCAATCTACCAGGGCGCGGACAAGCCGCGCCGTCGCCACTCGA
CCGCCGGCGCCCACATCAAGGCACCCTGCCTCGCGCGTTTCGGTGATGACGGTGAAAACCTCTGACACAT
GCAGCTCCCGGAGACGGTCACAGCTTGTCTGTAAGCGGATGCCGGGAGCAGACAAGCCCGTCAGGGCGCG
TCAGCGGGTGTTGGCGGGTGTCGGGGCGCAGCCATGACCCAGTCACGTAGCGATAGCGGAGTGTATACTG
GCTTAACTATGCGGCATCAGAGCAGATTGTACTGAGAGTGCACCATATGCGGTGTGAAATACCGCACAGA
TGCGTAAGGAGAAAATACCGCATCAGGCGCTCTTCCGCTTCCTCGCTCACTGACTCGCTGCGCTCGGTCG
TTCGGCTGCGGCGAGCGGTATCAGCTCACTCAAAGGCGGTAATACGGTTATCCACAGAATCAGGGGATAA
CGCAGGAAAGAACATGTGAGCAAAAGGCCAGCAAAAGGCCAGGAACCGTAAAAAGGCCGCGTTGCTGGCG
TTTTTCCATAGGCTCCGCCCCCCTGACGAGCATCACAAAAATCGACGCTCAAGTCAGAGGTGGCGAAACC
CGACAGGACTATAAAGATACCAGGCGTTTCCCCCTGGAAGCTCCCTCGTGCGCTCTCCTGTTCCGACCCT
GCCGCTTACCGGATACCTGTCCGCCTTTCTCCCTTCGGGAAGCGTGGCGCTTTCTCATAGCTCACGCTGT
AGGTATCTCAGTTCGGTGTAGGTCGTTCGCTCCAAGCTGGGCTGTGTGCACGAACCCCCCGTTCAGCCCG
ACCGCTGCGCCTTATCCGGTAACTATCGTCTTGAGTCCAACCCGGTAAGACACGACTTATCGCCACTGGC
AGCAGCCACTGGTAACAGGATTAGCAGAGCGAGGTATGTAGGCGGTGCTACAGAGTTCTTGAAGTGGTGG
CCTAACTACGGCTACACTAGAAGGACAGTATTTGGTATCTGCGCTCTGCTGAAGCCAGTTACCTTCGGAA
AAAGAGTTGGTAGCTCTTGATCCGGCAAACAAACCACCGCTGGTAGCGGTGGTTTTTTTGTTTGCAAGCA
GCAGATTACGCGCAGAAAAAAAGGATCTCAAGAAGATCCTTTGATCTTTTCTACGGGGTCTGACGCTCAG
TGGAACGAAAACTCACGTTAAGGGATTTTGGTCATGCATGATATATCTCCCAATTTGTGTAGGGCTTATT
ATGCACGCTTAAAAATAATAAAAGCAGACTTGACCTGATAGTTTGGCTGTGAGCAATTATGTGCTTAGTG
CATCTAACGCTTGAGTTAAGCCGCGCCGCGAAGCGGCGTCGGCTTGAACGAATTTCTAGCTAGACATTAT
TTGCCGACTACCTTGGTGATCTCGCCTTTCACGTAGTGGACAAATTCTTCCAACTGATCTGCGCGCGAGG
CCAAGCGATCTTCTTCTTGTCCAAGATAAGCCTGTCTAGCTTCAAGTATGACGGGCTGATACTGGGCCGG
CAGGCGCTCCATTGCCCAGTCGGCAGCGACATCCTTCGGCGCGATTTTGCCGGTTACTGCGCTGTACCAA
ATGCGGGACAACGTAAGCACTACATTTCGCTCATCGCCAGCCCAGTCGGGCGGCGAGTTCCATAGCGTTA
AGGTTTCATTTAGCGCCTCAAATAGATCCTGTTCAGGAACCGGATCAAAGAGTTCCTCCGCCGCTGGACC
TACCAAGGCAACGCTATGTTCTCTTGCTTTTGTCAGCAAGATAGCCAGATCAATGTCGATCGTGGCTGGC
TCGAAGATACCTGCAAGAATGTCATTGCGCTGCCATTCTCCAAATTGCAGTTCGCGCTTAGCTGGATAAC
GCCACGGAATGATGTCGTCGTGCACAACAATGGTGACTTCTACAGCGCGGAGAATCTCGCTCTCTCCAGG
GGAAGCCGAAGTTTCCAAAAGGTCGTTGATCAAAGCTCGCCGCGTTGTTTCATCAAGCCTTACGGTCACC
GTAACCAGCAAATCAATATCACTGTGTGGCTTCAGGCCGCCATCCACTGCGGAGCCGTACAAATGTACGG
CCAGCAACGTCGGTTCGAGATGGCGCTCGATGACGCCAACTACCTCTGATAGTTGAGTCGATACTTCGGC
GATCACCGCTTCCCCCATGATGTTTAACTTTGTTTTAGGGCGACTGCCCTGCTGCGTAACATCGTTGCTG
CTCCATAACATCAAACATCGACCCACGGCGTAACGCGCTTGCTGCTTGGATGCCCGAGGCATAGACTGTA
CCCCAAAAAAACAGTCATAACAAGCCATGAAAACCGCCACTGCGCCGTTACCACCGCTGCGTTCGGTCAA
GGTTCTGGACCAGTTGCGTGAGCGCATACGCTACTTGCATTACAGCTTACGAACCGAACAGGCTTATGTC
CACTGGGTTCGTGCCCGAATTGATCACAGGCAGCAACGCTCTGTCATCGTTACAATCAACATGCTACCCT
CCGCGAGATCATCCGTGTTTCAAACCCGGCAGCTTAGTTGCCGTTCTTCCGAATAGCATCGGTAACATGA
GCAAAGTCTGCCGCCTTACAACGGCTCTCCCGCTGACGCCGTCCCGGACTGATGGGCTGCCTGTATCGAG
TGGTGATTTTGTGCCGAGCTGCCGGTCGGGGAGCTGTTGGCTGGCTGGTGGCAGGATATATTGTGGTGTA
AACAAATTGACGCTTAGACAACTTAATAACACATTGCGGACGTTTTTAATGTACTGAATTAACGCCGAAT
TTCGAGGGGCCAACAGAGCCTGGCGTTCCCCTTTTGCATTGAGACCGATGTTCGTTCCGGAACCTTGCAC
GCCCCAGAGCTTCTCACCGTTCACGACAATTTCCTTCTCGTTGAGGTCGGTCGCGCCATGTCGGATGAAA
TAAAAACTTTTGATACCAGCGGGGGCCTTCGCAGAGCCGAGGTAGGTCTGAGAAATTGGCATTTTCACGT
GTGGAAGATATGAATTTTTTTGAGAAACTAGATAAGATTAATGAATATCGGTGTTTTGGTTTTTTCTTGT
GGCCGTCTTTGTTTATATTGAGATTTTTCAAATCAGTGCGCAAGACGTGACGTAAGTATCCGAGTCAGTT
TTTATTTTTCTACTAATTTGGTCGTTTATTTCGGCGTGTAGGACATGGCAACCGGGCCTGAATTTCGCGG
GTATTCTGTTTCTATTCCAACTTTTTCTTGATCCGCAGCCATTAACGACTTTTGAATAGATACGCTGACA
CGCCAAGCCTCGCTAGTCAAAAGTGTACCAAACAACGCTTTACAGCAAGAACGGAATGCGCGTGACGCTC
GCGGTGACGCCATTTCGCCTTTTCAGAAATGGATAAATAGCCTTGCTTCCTATTATATCTTCCCAAATTA
CCAATACATTACACTAGCATCTGAATTTCATAACCAATCTCGATACACCAAATCGACTCTAGCGAATTCC
TCGAGTATAAGAGCTCTATTTTTACAACAATTACCAACAACAACAAACAACAAACAACATTACAATTACT
ATTTACAATTACCATGAGCCCAGAACGACGCCCGGCCGACATCCGCCGTGCCACCGAGGCGGACATGCCG
GCGGTCTGCACCATCGTCAACCACTACATCGAGACAAGCACGGTCAACTTCCGTACCGAGCCGCAGGAAC
CGCAGGAGTGGACGGACGACCTCGTCCGTCTGCGGGAGCGCTATCCCTGGCTCGTCGCCGAGGTGGACGG
CGAGGTCGCCGGCATCGCCTACGCGGGCCCCTGGAAGGCACGCAACGCCTACGACTGGACGGCCGAGTCA
ACCGTGTACGTCTCCCCCCGCCACCAGCGGACGGGACTGGGCTCCACGCTCTACACCCACCTGCTGAAGT
CCCTGGAGGCACAGGGCTTCAAGAGCGTGGTCGCTGTCATCGGGCTGCCCAACGACCCGAGCGTGCGCAT
GCACGAGGCGCTCGGATATGCCCCCCGCGGCATGCTGCGGGCGGCCGGCTTCAAGCACGGGAACTGGCAT
GACGTGGGTTTCTGGCAGCTGGACTTCAGCCTGCCGGTACCGCCCCGTCCGGTCCTGCCCGTCACCGAGA
TTTGATGACCCGGGGGATCGATCCTAGAGTCCTGCTTTAATGAGATATGCGAGACGCCTATGATCGCATG
ATATTTGCTTTCAATTCTGTTGTGCACGTTGTAAAAAACCTGAGCATGTGTAGCTCAGATCCTTACCGCC
GGTTTCGGTTCATTCTAATGAATATATCACCCGTTACTATCGTATTTTTATGAATAATATTCTCCGTTCA
ATTTACTGATTGTACCCTACTACTTATATGTACAATATTAAAATGAAAACAATATATTGTGCTGAATAGG
TTTATAGCGACATCTATGATAGAGCGCCACAATAACAAACAATTGCGTTTTATTATTACAAATCCAATTT
TAAAAAAAGCGGCAGAACCGGTCAAACCTAAAAGACTGATTACATAAATCTTATTCAAATTTCAAAAGTG
CCCCAGGGGCTAGTATCTACGACACACCGAGCGGCGAACTAATAACGCTCACTGAAGGGAACTCCGGTTC
CCCGCCGGCGCGCATGGGTGAGATTCCTTGAAGTTGAGTATTGGCCGTCCGCTCTACCGAAAGTTACGGG
CACCATTCAACCCGGTCCAGCACGGCGGCCGGGTAACCGACTTGCTGCCCCGAGAATTATGCAGCATTTT
TTTGGTGTATGTGGGCCCCAAATGAAGTGCAGGTCAAACCTTGACAGTGACGACAAATCGTTGGGCGGGT
CCAGGGCGAATTTTGCGACAACATGTCGAGGCTCAGCAGGACCTGCAGGCATGCAAGCTTGCATGCCTGC
AGGTCAACATGGTGGAGCACGACACTCTCGTCTACTCCAAGAATATCAAAGATACAGTCTCAGAAGACCA
GAGGGCTAT
