Features (pLannotate 1.2.2; 8 found; start..end, strand, type, name):
      1..20      -  misc_feature   MCS (fragment): pUC18/19 multiple cloning site
     95..440     +  promoter       CaMV 35S promoter: strong constitutive promoter from cauliflower mosaic virus
    393..439     +  promoter       minimal CaMV 35S promoter: minimal 35S promoter from cauliflower mosaic virus
    458..1138    +  CDS            Enhanced Cyan-Emitting GFP: Enhanced Cyan-Emitting GFP is a basic (constitutively fluorescent) cyan fluorescent protein published in 2002, derived from Aequorea victoria.
   1106..2053    +  CDS            mglB: DGAL_ECOLI - Experimental evidence at protein level: Swiss-Prot protein existence level 1. This protein is involved in the active transport of galactose and glucose. It plays a role in the chemotaxis towards the two sugars by interacting with the trg chemoreceptor. From Escherichia coli (strain K12).
   2057..2758    +  CDS            EYFP: enhanced YFP mammalian codon-optimized
   2810..2969    +  polyA_signal   CaMV poly(A) signal (fragment): cauliflower mosaic virus polyadenylation signal
   2970..2990    +  misc_feature   MCS (fragment): pUC18/19 multiple cloning site
>Addgene plasmid #12990 | pFLIPglu-2uDelta13 | analyzer sequence | sequence record 7411
AGCTTGCATGCCTGCAGGTCAACATGGTGGAGCACGACACTCTCGTCTACTCCAAGAATATCAAAGATAC
AGTCTCAGAAGACCAGAGGGCTATTGAGACTTTTCAACAAAGGGTAATATCGGGAAACCTCCTCGGATTC
CATTGCCCAGCTATCTGTCACTTCATCGAAAGGACAGTAGAAAAGGAAGATGGCTTCTACAAATGCCATC
ATTGCGATAAAGGAAAGGCTATCGTTCAAGAATGCCTCTACCGACAGTGGTCCCAAAGATGGACCCCCAC
CCACGAGGAACATCGTGGAAAAAGAAGACGTTCCAACCACGTCTTCAAAGCAAGTGGATTGATGTGATAT
CTCCACTGACGTAAGGGATGACGCACAATCCCACTATCCTTCGCAAGACCCTTCCTCTATATAAGGAAGT
TCATTTCATTTGGAGAGGACCTCGAGGGCCCATGGTGAGCAAGGGCGAGGAGCTGTTCACCGGGGTGGTG
CCCATCCTGGTCGAGCTGGACGGCGACGTAAACGGCCACAAGTTCAGCGTGTCCGGCGAGGGCGAGGGCG
ATGCCACCTACGGCAAGCTGACCCTGAAGTTCATCTGCACCACCGGCAAGCTGCCCGTGCCCTGGCCCAC
CCTCGTGACCACCCTGACCTGGGGCGTGCAGTGCTTCAGCCGCTACCCCGACCACATGAAGCAGCACGAC
TTCTTCAAGTCCGCCATGCCCGAAGGCTACGTCCAGGAGCGCACCATCTTCTTCAAGGACGACGGCAACT
ACAAGACCCGCGCCGAGGTGAAGTTCGAGGGCGACACCCTGGTGAACCGCATCGAGCTGAAGGGCATCGA
CTTCAAGGAGGACGGCAACATCCTGGGGCACAAGCTGGAGTACAACTACATCAGCCACAACGTCTATATC
ACCGCCGACAAGCAGAAGAACGGCATCAAGGCCAACTTCAAGATCCGCCACAACATCGAGGACGGCAGCG
TGCAGCTCGCCGACCACTACCAGCAGAACACCCCCATCGGCGACGGCCCCGTGCTGCTGCCCGACAACCA
CTACCTGAGCACCCAGTCCGCCCTGAGCAAAGACCCCAACGAGAAGCGCGATCACATGGTCCTGCTGGAG
TTCGTGACCGCCGCCGGGATCGCTGATACTCGCATTGGTGTAACAATCTATAAGTACGACGATAACTTTA
TGTCTGTAGTGCGCAAGGCTATTGAGCAAGATGCGAAAGCCGCGCCAGATGTTCAGCTGCTGATGAATGA
TTCTCAGAATGACCAGTCCAAGCAGAACGATCAGATCGACGTATTGCTGGCGAAAGGGGTGAAGGCACTG
GCAATCAACCTGGTTGACCCGGCAGCTGCGGGTACGGTGATTGAGAAAGCGCGTGGGCAAAACGTGCCGG
TGGTTTTCTTCAACAAAGAACCGTCTCGTAAGGCGCTGGATAGCTACGACAAAGCCTACTACGTTGGCAC
TGACTCCAAAGAGTCCGGCATTATTCAAGGCGATTTGATTGCTAAACACTGGGCGGCGAATCAGGGTTGG
GATCTGAACAAAGACGGTCAGATTCAGTTCGTACTGCTGAAAGGTGAACCGGGCGCTCCGGATGCAGAAG
CACGTACCACTTACGTGATTAAAGAATTGAACGATAAAGGCATCAAAACTGAACAGTTACAGTTAGATAC
CGCAATGTGGGACACCGCTCAGGCGAAAGATAAGATGGACGCCTGGCTGTCTGGCCCGAACGCCAACAAA
ATCGAAGTGGTTATCGCCAACAACGATGCGATGGCAATGGGCGCGGTTGAAGCGCTGAAAGCACACAACA
AGTCCAGCATTCCGGTGTTTGGCGTCGATGCGCTGCCAGAAGCGCTGGCGCTGGTGAAATCCGGTGCACT
GGCGGGCACCGTACTGAACGATGCTAACAACCAGGCGAAAGCGACCTTTGATCTGGCGAAAAACCTGGCC
GATGGTAAAGGTGCGGCTGATGGCACCAACTGGAAAATCGACAACAAAGTGGTCCGCGTACCTTATGTTG
GCGTAGATAAAGACAACCTGGCTCTCGAGCTGTTCACCGGGGTGGTGCCCATCCTGGTCGAGCTGGACGG
CGACGTAAACGGCCACAAGTTCAGCGTGTCCGGCGAGGGCGAGGGCGATGCCACCTACGGCAAGCTGACC
CTGAAGTTCATCTGCACCACCGGCAAGCTGCCCGTGCCCTGGCCCACCCTCGTGACCACCTTCGGCTACG
GCCTGCAGTGCTTCGCCCGCTACCCCGACCACATGAAGCAGCACGACTTCTTCAAGTCCGCCATGCCCGA
AGGCTACGTCCAGGAGCGCACCATCTTCTTCAAGGACGACGGCAACTACAAGACCCGCGCCGAGGTGAAG
TTCGAGGGCGACACCCTGGTGAACCGCATCGAGCTGAAGGGCATCGACTTCAAGGAGGACGGCAACATCC
TGGGGCACAAGCTGGAGTACAACTACAACAGCCACAACGTTTATATCATGGCCGACAAGCAGAAGAACGG
CATCAAGGTGAACTTCAAGATCCGCCACAACATCGAGGACGGCAGCGTGCAGCTCGCCGACCACTACCAG
CAGAACACCCCCATCGGCGACGGCCCCGTGCTGCTGCCCGACAACCACTACCTGAGCTACCAGTCCGCCC
TGAGCAAAGACCCCAACGAGAAGCGCGATCACATGGTCCTGCTGGAGTTCGTGACCGCCGCCGGGATCAC
TCTCGGCATGGACGAGCTGTACAAGTAATCTAGAGTCCGCAAATCACCAGTCTCTCTCTACAAATCTATC
TCTCTCTATTTTCTCCAGAATAATGTGTGAGTAGTTCCCAGATAAGGGAATTAGGGTTCTTATAGGGTTT
CGCTCATGTGTTGAGCATATAAGAAACCCTTAGTATGTATTTGTATTTGTAAAATACTTCTATCAATAAA
ATTTCTAATTCCTAAAACCAAAATCCAGTGACCTGCAGGCATGCAAGCTT
