>Addgene plasmid #12990 | pFLIPglu-2uDelta13 | addgene partial sequence | sequence record 19380 | 12990 with FLIPglu (ggcgtccatcttatctttcg)
TTTGATGCCTTTATCGTTCAATTCTTTAATCACGTAAGTGGTACGTGCTTCTGCATCCGGAGCGCCCGGT
TCACCTTTCAGCAGTACGAACTGAATCTGACCGTCTTTGTTCAGATCCCAACCCTGATTCGCCGCCCAGT
GTTTAGCAATCAAATCGCCTTGAATAATGCCGGACTCTTTGGAGTCAGTGCCAACGTAGTAGGCTTTGTC
GTAGCTATCCAGCGCCTTACGAGACGGTTCTTTGTTGAAGAAAACCACCGGCACGTTTTGCCCACGCGCT
TTCTCAATCACCGTACCCGCAGCTGCCGGGTCAACCAGGTTGATTGCCAGTGCCTTCACCCCTTTCGCCA
GCAATACGTCGATCTGATCGTTCTGCTTGGACTGGTCATTCTGAGAATCATTCATCAGCAGCTGAACATC
TGGCGCGGCTTTCGCATCTTGCTCAATAGCCTTGCGCACTACAGACATAAAGTTATCGTCGTACTTATAG
ATTGTTACACCAATGCGAGTATCAGCGATCCCGGCGGCGGTCACGAACTCCAGCAGGACCATGTGATCGC
GCTTCTCGTTGGGGTCTTTGCTCAGGGCGGACTGGGTGCTCAGGTAGTGGTTGTCGGGCAGCAGCACGGG
GCCGTCGCCGATGGGGGTGTTCTGCTGGTAGTGGTCGGCGAGCTGCACGCTGCCGTCCTCGATGTTGTGG
CGGATCTTGAAGTTGGCCTTGATGCCGTTCTTCTGCTTGTCGGCGGTGATATAGACGTTGTGGCTGATGT
AGTTGTACTCCAGCTTGTGCCCCAGGATGTTGCCGTCCTCCTTGAAGTCGATGCCCTTCAGCTCGATGCG
GTTCACCAGGGTGTCGCCCTCGAACTTCACCTCGGCGCGGGTCTTGTAGTTGCCGTCGTCCTTGAAGAAG
ATGGTGCGCTCCTGGACGTAGCCTTCGGGGCATGGCGGACTTGAAAAAGTCGTGCTGCTTCATGTGGTCG
GGGTAGCGGCTGAAGCACTGCACGCCCCAGGTCAGGGTGGTCACGAGGGTGGGC
